Addgene plasmid #247289: NSK418 SFFV-mCherry-SGc(s70587.os13.lowbBG.16bp loop)cSG-EGFP-(3xMS2) (FLP-IN)
Purpose: Low baseline modulADAR sensor for synthetic target transcript
Depositing lab: Xiaojing Gao. Depositing organization: Stanford University. Publication: Sequence-Independent RNA Sensing in Living Mammalian Cells. Kolber NS, Kaseniit KE, Lanz TV, Robinson WH, Gao XJ. bioRxiv [Preprint]. 2025 Sep 18:2025.09.18.677213. doi: 10.1101/2025.09.18.677213. PubMed 41000785.
Backbone
  Vector backbone: FLP-IN
  Vector type: Mammalian Expression
Growth in bacteria
  Bacterial resistance: Ampicillin, 100 μg/mL
  Growth temperature: 37°C
  Growth strain: DH5alpha
  Copy number: High Copy
Gene/Insert
  Gene/Insert name: mCherry-os13.s70587.os13.lowbBG.16bp loop-EGFP
  Species: Synthetic
  Mutation: WT
  Promoter: SFFV
  Cloning method: Unknown
Terms and licenses: Academic/Nonprofit Terms; Industry Terms: Not Available to Industry
How to cite: NSK418 SFFV-mCherry-SGc(s70587.os13.lowbBG.16bp loop)cSG-EGFP-(3xMS2) (FLP-IN) was a gift from Xiaojing Gao (Addgene plasmid # 247289 ; http://n2t.net/addgene:247289 ; RRID:Addgene_247289)
