[The description below was written by a language model from this plasmid's Addgene catalogue record and pLannotate feature annotations shown in this document.]
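Description:
NSK418 SFFV-mCherry-SGc(s70587.os13.lowbBG.16bp loop)cSG-EGFP-(3xMS2) (FLP-IN) is a 6.7 kb mammalian expression plasmid built on a FLP-IN backbone. It encodes a low-baseline "modulADAR" RNA sensor directed against a synthetic target transcript. In bacteria it is maintained at high copy through a ColE1/pUC-type origin and selected with ampicillin via the AmpR cassette. For mammalian cells, the backbone carries an FRT site placed directly upstream of a hygromycin resistance coding sequence that has no annotated promoter of its own, followed by an SV40 poly(A) signal. In Flp-In-type systems, FLP-mediated recombination into a genomic FRT landing pad normally supplies the promoter and start codon, so hygromycin resistance reports correct single-copy integration. The short f1 ori, SV40 promoter, ble and lac fragments appear to be backbone remnants.

The payload is a single SFFV-promoter-driven transcript terminated by a bGH poly(A) signal. It encodes mCherry, then a partial F2A peptide annotation, then an unannotated stretch of roughly 280 nt, and finally EGFP. By the construct name, that stretch holds the sensor element (s70587, os13, with a 16 bp loop). mCherry is translated constitutively and serves as a normalisation marker for delivery and expression. In ADAR-based sensors of this general type, EGFP output depends on the sensor region pairing with its target RNA, which recruits ADAR editing that removes a translational block. The record does not describe the specific mechanism or what the "lowbBG" design entails. The name also indicates three MS2 hairpins, presumably in the unannotated interval between EGFP and the poly(A) signal, but the feature table does not confirm them.
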