Features (pLannotate 1.2.2; 20 found; start..end, strand, type, name):
    176..583     +  promoter       SFFV promoter: spleen focus-forming virus long terminal repeat (LTR) promoter
    597..1304    +  CDS            mCherry: mCherry is a basic (constitutively fluorescent) red fluorescent protein published in 2004, derived from Discosoma sp.. It is reported to be a very rapidly-maturing monomer with low acid sensitivity.
   1350..1408    +  CDS            F2A (fragment): 2A peptide from foot-and-mouth disease virus polyprotein Eukaryotic ribosomes fail to insert a peptide bond between the Gly and Pro residues, yielding separate polypeptides.
   1692..2405    +  CDS            EGFP: EGFP is a basic (constitutively fluorescent) green fluorescent protein published in 1996, derived from Aequorea victoria. It is reported to be a rapidly-maturing weak dimer with moderate acid sensitivity.
   2583..2807    +  polyA_signal   bGH poly(A) signal: bovine growth hormone polyadenylation signal
   2823..2846    +  polyA_signal   bGH poly(A) signal (fragment): bovine growth hormone polyadenylation signal
   2850..2871    +  promoter       SV40 promoter (fragment): SV40 enhancer and early promoter
   2892..3125    +  rep_origin     f1 ori (fragment) (sequence partly withheld): f1 bacteriophage origin of replication; arrow indicates direction of (+) strand synthesis
   3130..3177    +  protein_bind   FRT: FLP-mediated recombination occurs in the 8-bp core sequence TCTAGAAA (Turan and Bode, 2011). FLP recombinase from the Saccharomyces cerevisiae 2μ plasmid
   3185..4207    +  CDS            HygR: aminoglycoside phosphotransferase from E. coli; aph(4)-Ia; confers resistance to hygromycin
   4217..4342    +  CDS            ble (fragment): BLE_KLEPN - Experimental evidence at protein level: Swiss-Prot protein existence level 1. Binding protein with a strong affinity to the bleomycin family of antibiotics. Binds to CL990; an antimitotic-antibiotic compound. From Klebsiella pneumoniae.
   4337..4458    +  polyA_signal   SV40 poly(A) signal: SV40 polyadenylation signal
   4531..4547    -  protein_bind   lac operator: The lac repressor binds to the lac operator to inhibit transcription in E. coli. This inhibition can be relieved by adding lactose or isopropyl-β-D-thiogalactopyranoside (IPTG). lac repressor encoded by lacI
   4555..4585    -  promoter       lac promoter: promoter for the E. coli lac operon
   4600..4621    -  protein_bind   CAP binding site: CAP binding activates transcription in the presence of cAMP. E. coli catabolite activator protein
   4634..4726    -  CDS            lacI (fragment): lac repressor; lacI; The lac repressor binds to the lac operator to inhibit transcription in E. coli. This inhibition can be relieved by adding lactose or isopropyl-β-D-thiogalactopyranoside (IPTG).
   4909..5497    -  rep_origin     ori: high-copy-number ColE1/pMB1/pBR322/pUC origin of replication
   5668..6528    -  CDS            AmpR: β-lactamase; bla; confers resistance to ampicillin, carbenicillin, and related antibiotics
   6529..6633    -  promoter       AmpR promoter: bla
   6692..5       -  misc_feature   bom (fragment) (across the origin): basis of mobility region from pBR322
>Addgene plasmid #247289 | NSK418 SFFV-mCherry-SGc(s70587.os13.lowbBG.16bp loop)cSG-EGFP-(3xMS2) (FLP-IN) | addgene full sequence | sequence record 490830 | Addgene NGS Result
AGTATCTGCTCCCTGCTTGTGTGTTGGAGGTCGCTGAGTAGTGCGCGAGCAAAATTTAAGCTACAACAAG
GCAAGGCTTGACCGACAATTGCCGATAAAATAAAAGATTTTATTTAGTCTCCAGAAAAAGGGGGGAATGA
AAGACCCCACCTGTAGGTTTGGCAAGCTAGCTGCAGTAACGCCATTTTGCAAGGCATGGAAAAATACCAA
ACCAAGAATAGAGAAGTTCAGATCAAGGGCGGGTACATGAAAATAGCTAACGTTGGGCCAAACAGGATAT
CTGCGGTGAGCAGTTTCGGCCCCGGCCCGGGGCCAAGAACAGATGGTCACCGCAGTTTCGGCCCCGGCCC
GAGGCCAAGAACAGATGGTCCCCAGATATGGCCCAACCCTCAGCAGTTTCTTAAGACCCATCAGATGTTT
CCAGGCTCCCCCAAGGACCTGAAATGACCCTGCGCCTTATTTGAATTAACCAATCAGCCTGCTTCTCGCT
TCTGTTCGCGCGCTTCTGCTTCCCGAGCTCTATAAAAGAGCTCACAACCCCTCACTCGGCGCGCCAGTCC
TCCGACAGACTGAGTCGCCCGGGAAGCTTCGCCACCATGGTGAGCAAGGGCGAGGAGGATAACATGGCCA
TCATCAAGGAGTTCATGCGCTTCAAGGTGCACATGGAGGGCTCCGTGAACGGCCACGAGTTCGAGATCGA
GGGCGAGGGCGAGGGCCGCCCCTACGAGGGCACCCAGACCGCCAAGCTGAAGGTGACCAAGGGTGGCCCC
CTGCCCTTCGCCTGGGACATCCTGTCCCCTCAGTTCATGTACGGCTCCAAGGCCTACGTGAAGCACCCCG
CCGACATTCCCGACTACTTGAAGCTGTCCTTCCCCGAGGGCTTCAAGTGGGAGCGCGTGATGAACTTCGA
GGACGGCGGCGTGGTGACCGTGACCCAGGACTCCTCCCTGCAGGACGGCGAGTTCATCTACAAGGTGAAG
CTGCGCGGCACCAACTTCCCCTCCGACGGCCCCGTAATGCAGAAGAAGACCATGGGCTGGGAGGCCTCCT
CCGAGCGGATGTACCCCGAGGACGGCGCCCTGAAGGGCGAGATCAAGCAGAGGCTGAAGCTGAAGGACGG
CGGCCACTACGACGCTGAGGTCAAGACCACCTACAAGGCCAAGAAGCCCGTGCAGCTGCCCGGCGCCTAC
AACGTCAACATCAAGTTGGACATCACCTCCCACAACGAGGACTACACCATCGTGGAACAGTACGAACGCG
CCGAGGGCCGCCACTCCACCGGCGGCATGGACGAGCTGTACAAGAGCGACGCGTTGGAAGCCAGACACAA
ACAGAAAATTGTGGCTCCGGTGAAACAGACTTTGAATTTTGACCTTCTGAAGCTGGCGGGAGACGTCGAG
TCCAACCCCGGTCCCGGTACCGGATCCACCAAGTCGACACGGATGAGTGTTTCCTTCTATCCGCGTCATT
GTTGGCATATGCGACGGCCATGGAACAATGACGCGGATAGTTCATAGCCGTCTGTTATGTGGGCCTTACG
TACCGATAGACCACTGGTGCAAATAGAGAGCTATACCGGTACTAGTGAGGCACGGCATAAGCAAAAGATC
GTAGCCCCAGTAAAGCAAACACTCAACTTCGATCTACTCAAACTCGCAGGTGATGTGGAATCTAATCCAG
GACCCTCGAGTGTCTCAAAGGGCGAGGAACTTTTTACGGGCGTTGTTCCGATCCTCGTCGAATTGGACGG
GGACGTTAATGGGCATAAATTCTCAGTTAGTGGTGAGGGTGAGGGGGACGCGACATATGGGAAACTTACG
CTGAAGTTCATATGTACCACCGGAAAATTGCCAGTGCCGTGGCCTACTCTCGTCACCACCCTGACATATG
GTGTTCAGTGTTTTAGCCGGTATCCAGACCATATGAAACAGCACGATTTTTTTAAATCCGCTATGCCTGA
AGGTTACGTACAGGAGCGAACGATATTTTTTAAAGACGACGGAAACTACAAAACTAGAGCCGAGGTAAAA
TTCGAGGGTGACACTCTCGTGAACCGGATCGAACTGAAGGGCATAGATTTTAAGGAGGATGGCAATATAC
TGGGCCACAAGCTCGAATACAACTATAATTCTCATAATGTCTATATCATGGCGGACAAACAGAAAAACGG
CATCAAGGTAAACTTTAAAATCCGACACAATATTGAGGACGGCTCTGTCCAGCTTGCGGACCATTACCAA
CAGAACACGCCGATAGGGGATGGTCCAGTACTTCTCCCTGATAATCACTATTTGTCTACTCAGTCAGCTC
TTAGCAAGGACCCAAACGAAAAACGGGATCACATGGTCCTTCTTGAGTTCGTCACTGCGGCTGGGATAAC
ACTCGGGATGGACGAACTGTATAAGTAGGCCGGAGGGCCCACGTACACCATCAGGGTACGTCTCAGACAC
CATCAGGGTCTGTCTGGTACAGCATCAGCGTACCATGGCCCGAACAAAAACTCATCTCAGAAGAGGATCT
GAATAGCGCCGTCGACCATCATCATAATCATCATTGAGTTTAAACCCGCTGATCAGCCTCGACTGTGCCT
TCTAGTTGCCAGCCATCTGTTGTTTGCCCCTCCCCCGTGCCTTCCTTGACCCTGGAAGGTGCCACTCCCA
CTGTCCTTTCCTAATAAAATGAGGAAATTGCATCGCATTGTCTGAGTAGGTGTCATTCTATTCTGGGGGG
TGGGGTGGGGCAGGACAGCAAGGGGGAGGATTGGGAAGACAATAGCAGGCATGCTGGGGATGCGGTGGGC
TCTATGGAGATCTATCGATGTTCTGGGGATGCGGTGGGCTCTATGGCTTCTGAGGCGGAAAGAACCAGCT
GGGGCTCTAGGGGGTATCCCC
[124 nt withheld, positions 2892-3015]
C
[91 nt withheld, positions 3017-3107]
AGGGTGATGGTTCACGTACCTAGAAGTTCCTATTCCGAAGTTCCTATTCTCTAGAAAGTATAGGAACTTC
CTTGGCCAAAAAGCCTGAACTCACCGCGACGTCTGTCGAGAAGTTTCTGATCGAAAAGTTCGACAGCGTC
TCCGACCTGATGCAGCTCTCGGAGGGCGAAGAATCTCGTGCTTTCAGCTTCGATGTAGGAGGGCGTGGAT
ATGTCCTGCGGGTAAATAGCTGCGCCGATGGTTTCTACAAAGATCGTTATGTTTATCGGCACTTTGCATC
GGCCGCGCTCCCGATTCCGGAAGTGCTTGACATTGGGGAATTCAGCGAGAGCCTGACCTATTGCATCTCC
CGCCGTGCACAGGGTGTCACGTTGCAAGACCTGCCTGAAACCGAACTGCCCGCTGTTCTGCAGCCGGTCG
CGGAGGCCATGGATGCGATCGCTGCGGCCGATCTTAGCCAGACGAGCGGGTTCGGCCCATTCGGACCGCA
AGGAATCGGTCAATACACTACATGGCGTGATTTCATATGCGCGATTGCTGATCCCCATGTGTATCACTGG
CAAACTGTGATGGACGACACCGTCAGTGCGTCCGTCGCGCAGGCTCTCGATGAGCTGATGCTTTGGGCCG
AGGACTGCCCCGAAGTCCGGCACCTCGTGCACGCGGATTTCGGCTCCAACAATGTCCTGACGGACAATGG
CCGCATAACAGCGGTCATTGACTGGAGCGAGGCGATGTTCGGGGATTCCCAATACGAGGTCGCCAACATC
TTCTTCTGGAGGCCGTGGTTGGCTTGTATGGAGCAGCAGACGCGCTACTTCGAGCGGAGGCATCCGGAGC
TTGCAGGATCGCCGCGGCTCCGGGCGTATATGCTCCGCATTGGTCTTGACCAACTCTATCAGAGCTTGGT
TGACGGCAATTTCGATGATGCAGCTTGGGCGCAGGGTCGATGCGACGCAATCGTCCGATCCGGAGCCGGG
ACTGTCGGGCGTACACAAATCGCCCGCAGAAGCGCGGCCGTCTGGACCGATGGCTGTGTAGAAGTACTCG
CCGATAGTGGAAACCGACGCCCCAGCACTCGTCCGAGGGCAAAGGAATAGCACGTACTACGAGATTTCGA
TTCCACCGCCGCCTTCTATGAAAGGTTGGGCTTCGGAATCGTTTTCCGGGACGCCGGCTGGATGATCCTC
CAGCGCGGGGATCTCATGCTGGAGTTCTTCGCCCACCCCAACTTGTTTATTGCAGCTTATAATGGTTACA
AATAAAGCAATAGCATCACAAATTTCACAAATAAAGCATTTTTTTCACTGCATTCTAGTTGTGGTTTGTC
CAAACTCATCAATGTATCTTATCATGTCTGTATACCGTCGACCTCTAGCTAGAGCTTGGCGTAATCATGG
TCATAGCTGTTTCCTGTGTGAAATTGTTATCCGCTCACAATTCCACACAACATACGAGCCGGAAGCATAA
AGTGTAAAGCCTGGGGTGCCTAATGAGTGAGCTAACTCACATTAATTGCGTTGCGCTCACTGCCCGCTTT
CCAGTCGGGAAACCTGTCGTGCCAGCTGCATTAATGAATCGGCCAACGCGCGGGGAGAGGCGGTTTGCGT
ATTGGGCGCTCTTCCGCTTCCTCGCTCACTGACTCGCTGCGCTCGGTCGTTCGGCTGCGGCGAGCGGTAT
CAGCTCACTCAAAGGCGGTAATACGGTTATCCACAGAATCAGGGGATAACGCAGGAAAGAACATGTGAGC
AAAAGGCCAGCAAAAGGCCAGGAACCGTAAAAAGGCCGCGTTGCTGGCGTTTTTCCATAGGCTCCGCCCC
CCTGACGAGCATCACAAAAATCGACGCTCAAGTCAGAGGTGGCGAAACCCGACAGGACTATAAAGATACC
AGGCGTTTCCCCCTGGAAGCTCCCTCGTGCGCTCTCCTGTTCCGACCCTGCCGCTTACCGGATACCTGTC
CGCCTTTCTCCCTTCGGGAAGCGTGGCGCTTTCTCATAGCTCACGCTGTAGGTATCTCAGTTCGGTGTAG
GTCGTTCGCTCCAAGCTGGGCTGTGTGCACGAACCCCCCGTTCAGCCCGACCGCTGCGCCTTATCCGGTA
ACTATCGTCTTGAGTCCAACCCGGTAAGACACGACTTATCGCCACTGGCAGCAGCCACTGGTAACAGGAT
TAGCAGAGCGAGGTATGTAGGCGGTGCTACAGAGTTCTTGAAGTGGTGGCCTAACTACGGCTACACTAGA
AGAACAGTATTTGGTATCTGCGCTCTGCTGAAGCCAGTTACCTTCGGAAAAAGAGTTGGTAGCTCTTGAT
CCGGCAAACAAACCACCGCTGGTAGCGGTGGTTTTTTTGTTTGCAAGCAGCAGATTACGCGCAGAAAAAA
AGGATCTCAAGAAGATCCTTTGATCTTTTCTACGGGGTCTGACGCTCAGTGGAACGAAAACTCACGTTAA
GGGATTTTGGTCATGAGATTATCAAAAAGGATCTTCACCTAGATCCTTTTAAATTAAAAATGAAGTTTTA
AATCAATCTAAAGTATATATGAGTAAACTTGGTCTGACAGTTACCAATGCTTAATCAGTGAGGCACCTAT
CTCAGCGATCTGTCTATTTCGTTCATCCATAGTTGCCTGACTCCCCGTCGTGTAGATAACTACGATACGG
GAGGGCTTACCATCTGGCCCCAGTGCTGCAATGATACCGCGAGACCCACGCTCACCGGCTCCAGATTTAT
CAGCAATAAACCAGCCAGCCGGAAGGGCCGAGCGCAGAAGTGGTCCTGCAACTTTATCCGCCTCCATCCA
GTCTATTAATTGTTGCCGGGAAGCTAGAGTAAGTAGTTCGCCAGTTAATAGTTTGCGCAACGTTGTTGCC
ATTGCTACAGGCATCGTGGTGTCACGCTCGTCGTTTGGTATGGCTTCATTCAGCTCCGGTTCCCAACGAT
CAAGGCGAGTTACATGATCCCCCATGTTGTGCAAAAAAGCGGTTAGCTCCTTCGGTCCTCCGATCGTTGT
CAGAAGTAAGTTGGCCGCAGTGTTATCACTCATGGTTATGGCAGCACTGCATAATTCTCTTACTGTCATG
CCATCCGTAAGATGCTTTTCTGTGACTGGTGAGTACTCAACCAAGTCATTCTGAGAATAGTGTATGCGGC
GACCGAGTTGCTCTTGCCCGGCGTCAATACGGGATAATACCGCGCCACATAGCAGAACTTTAAAAGTGCT
CATCATTGGAAAACGTTCTTCGGGGCGAAAACTCTCAAGGATCTTACCGCTGTTGAGATCCAGTTCGATG
TAACCCACTCGTGCACCCAACTGATCTTCAGCATCTTTTACTTTCACCAGCGTTTCTGGGTGAGCAAAAA
CAGGAAGGCAAAATGCCGCAAAAAAGGGAATAAGGGCGACACGGAAATGTTGAATACTCATACTCTTCCT
TTTTCAATATTATTGAAGCATTTATCAGGGTTATTGTCTCATGAGCGGATACATATTTGAATGTATTTAG
AAAAATAAACAAATAGGGGTTCCGCGCACATTTCCCCGAAAAGTGCCACCTGACGTCGACGGATCGGGAG
ATCTCCCGATCCCCTATGGTGCACTCTCAGTACAATCTGCTCTGATGCCGCATAGTTAAGCC
